Addgene plasmid #130045: pRDAX-518 N-Tag GFP[2] L10 Tln1(rod) EBPF2
Purpose: PPI (BiFC/TriFC) assay vector
Depositing lab: Gary Lewin. Depositing organization: Max-Delbrueck-Centrum fuer Molekulare Medizin (MDC).
Backbone
  Vector backbone: custom built
  Vector type: Mammalian Expression
Growth in bacteria
  Bacterial resistance: Ampicillin, 100 μg/mL
  Growth temperature: 37°C
  Growth strain: DH5alpha
  Copy number: High Copy
Gene/Insert
  Gene/Insert name: Tln1 rod
  Species: M. musculus (mouse)
  Cloning method: Restriction Enzyme; 5′ cloning site unknown (unknown if destroyed); 3′ cloning site unknown (unknown if destroyed)
Terms and licenses: Academic/Nonprofit Terms; Industry Terms: Not Available to Industry
How to cite: pRDAX-518 N-Tag GFP[2] L10 Tln1(rod) EBPF2 was a gift from Gary Lewin (Addgene plasmid # 130045 ; http://n2t.net/addgene:130045 ; RRID:Addgene_130045)
