[The description below was written by a language model from this plasmid's Addgene catalogue record and pLannotate feature annotations shown in this document.]
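Description:
pRDAX-518 N-Tag GFP[2] L10 Tln1(rod) EBPF2 is a custom-built mammalian expression plasmid of about 7.1 kb, made as an assay vector for detecting protein–protein interactions by bimolecular or trimolecular fluorescence complementation (BiFC/TriFC). It is maintained in E. coli through a high-copy ColE1/pUC-type origin and selected with ampicillin via a β-lactamase gene under its own bla promoter.

The expression cassette is driven by the human CMV immediate-early enhancer and promoter, followed by a chimeric β-globin/immunoglobulin intron that promotes efficient processing of the transcript. Downstream lies the insert, a fragment of mouse talin-1 (Tln1) corresponding to part of the rod region. The plasmid name indicates that this fragment carries an N-terminal split-GFP fragment ("GFP[2]") joined through a linker ("L10"). The automated annotation does not call either element separately, although a short unannotated stretch precedes the Tln1 coding region, so their exact identity and boundaries are not confirmed by the feature table. In complementation assays, such a fragment is non-fluorescent on its own and yields signal only when brought together with the complementary GFP piece(s) on interacting partner proteins.

An EMCV IRES after the talin fragment allows translation of EBFP2 from the same transcript, giving a blue fluorescent marker of transfection and expression that is independent of the complementation signal. The transcript is completed by a second copy of the chimeric intron, a WPRE to enhance RNA stability and expression, and a bGH polyadenylation signal. Further downstream are a T3 promoter, a β-globin remnant and a rabbit β-globin poly(A) signal, which appear to be backbone leftovers. The cloning sites used are not recorded.
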