Features (pLannotate 1.2.2; 16 found; start..end, strand, type, name):
    155..532     +  enhancer       CMV enhancer: human cytomegalovirus immediate early enhancer
    534..733     +  promoter       CMV promoter: human cytomegalovirus (CMV) immediate early promoter
    872..1004    +  intron         chimeric intron: chimera between introns from human β-globin and immunoglobulin heavy chain genes
   1091..2203    +  CDS            Tln1 (fragment): TLN1_MOUSE - Also known as Tln. Experimental evidence at protein level: Swiss-Prot protein existence level 1. Probably involved in connections of major cytoskeletal structures to the plasma membrane. High molecular weight cytoskeletal protein concentrated at regions of cell-substratum contact and, in lymphocytes, at cell-cell contacts. From Mus musculus (Mouse).
   2220..2806    +  misc_feature   IRES2: internal ribosome entry site (IRES) of the encephalomyocarditis virus (EMCV)
   2807..3526    +  CDS            EBFP2: enhanced blue variant of GFP (Ai et al., 2007) mammalian codon-optimized
   3572..3704    +  intron         chimeric intron: chimera between introns from human β-globin and immunoglobulin heavy chain genes
   3713..4301    +  misc_feature   WPRE: woodchuck hepatitis virus posttranscriptional regulatory element
   4305..4321    +  misc_feature   MCS (fragment): pUC18/19 multiple cloning site
   4334..4445    +  polyA_signal   bGH poly(A) signal: bovine growth hormone polyadenylation signal
   4541..4559    -  promoter       T3 promoter: promoter for bacteriophage T3 RNA polymerase
   4618..4692    +  CDS            HBB (fragment): HBB_PONPY - Experimental evidence at transcript level: Swiss-Prot protein existence level 2. Involved in oxygen transport from the lung to the various peripheral tissues. From Pongo pygmaeus (Bornean orangutan).
   4763..4818    +  polyA_signal   β-globin poly(A) signal: rabbit β-globin polyadenylation signal (Gil and Proudfoot, 1987)
   5197..5785    -  rep_origin     ori: high-copy-number ColE1/pMB1/pBR322/pUC origin of replication
   5956..6816    -  CDS            AmpR: β-lactamase; bla; confers resistance to ampicillin, carbenicillin, and related antibiotics
   6817..6921    -  promoter       AmpR promoter: bla
>Addgene plasmid #130045 | pRDAX-518 N-Tag GFP[2] L10 Tln1(rod) EBPF2 | addgene full sequence | sequence record 270551 | Addgene NGS Result
GCCTGCCTCCAGGCCTCAATATTGGCCATTAGCCATATTATTCATTGGTTATATAGCATAAATCAATATT
GGCTATTGGCCATTGCATACGTTGTATCTATATCATAATATGTACATTTATATTGGCTCATGTCCAATAT
GACCGCCATGTTGGCATTGATTATTGACTAGTTATTAATAGTAATCAATTACGGGGTCATTAGTTCATAG
CCCATATATGGAGTTCCGCGTTACATAACTTACGGTAAATGGCCCGCCTGGCTGACCGCCCAACGACCCC
CGCCCATTGACGTCAATAATGACGTATGTTCCCATAGTAACGCCAATAGGGACTTTCCATTGACGTCAAT
GGGTGGAGTATTTACGGTAAACTGCCCACTTGGCAGTACATCAAGTGTATCATATGCCAAGTCCGCCCCC
TATTGACGTCAATGACGGTAAATGGCCCGCCTGGCATTATGCCCAGTACATGACCTTACGGGACTTTCCT
ACTTGGCAGTACATCTACGTATTAGTCATCGCTATTACCATGGTGATGCGGTTTTGGCAGTACACCAATG
GGCGTGGATAGCGGTTTGACTCACGGGGATTTCCAAGTCTCCACCCCATTGACGTCAATGGGAGTTTGTT
TTGGCACCAAAATCAACGGGACTTTCCAAAATGTCGTAATAACCCCGCCCCGTTGACGCAAATGGGCGGT
AGGCGTGTACGGTGGGAGGTCTATATAAGCAGAGCTCGTTTAGTGAACCGTCAGATCACTAGAAGCTTTA
TTGCGGTAGTTTATCACAGTTAAATTGCTAACGCAGTCAGTGCTTCTGACACAACAGTCTCGAACTTAAG
CTGCAGAAGTTGGTCGTGAGGCACTGGGCAGGTAAGTATCAAGGTTACAAGACAGGTTTAAGGAGACCAA
TAGAAACTGGGCTTGTCGAGACAGAGAAGACTCTTGCGTTTCTGATAGGCACCTATTGGTCTTACTGACA
TCCACTTTGCCTTTCTCTCCACAGGTGTCCACTCCCAGGCCACCATGGAAAAGAGGGACCACATGGTGCT
GCTCGAGTACGTCACAGCAGCTGGCATCACCGATGCCAGCGGGAGCTCTGCCAGCGGTGGCAGCACCTCC
GCTGTGTCTGGTATCATTGCTGACCTCGACACCACCATCATGTTCGCTACTGCTGGCACACTTAACCGTG
AGGGTGCTGAAACTTTTGCTGACCACCGGGAGGGTATCTTAAAGACAGCAAAGGTTCTTGTGGAGGACAC
CAAGGTCCTAGTGCAGAATGCAGCTGGGAGCCAGGAGAAGTTGGCACAAGCCGCCCAGTCCTCCGTGGCC
ACCATTACCCGCCTCGCTGATGTGGTCAAGCTCGGTGCAGCCAGCCTAGGAGCCGAAGACCCTGAAACTC
AGGTGGTGCTGATCAATGCAGTAAAGGACGTAGCCAAGGCCCTGGGTGACCTCATCAGCGCTACGAAGGC
TGCAGCGGGCAAAGTTGGGGATGACCCTGCAGTGTGGCAGCTCAAGAACTCTGCCAAGGTGATGGTGACC
AATGTGACATCATTGCTCAAGACAGTGAAGGCTGTGGAAGATGAGGCCACCAAAGGCACACGGGCCCTAG
AGGCAACCACAGAGCACATACGTCAGGAACTGGCGGTCTTCTGTTCCCCAGAGCCACCTGCCAAGACCTC
TACCCCTGAAGACTTCATCCGAATGACCAAGGGTATTACTATGGCAACAGCCAAAGCCGTTGCTGCTGGC
AATTCCTGTCGACAGGAAGATGTCATTGCCACAGCCAATCTGAGCCGACGGGCTATTGCGGACATGCTTC
GGGCTTGCAAGGAAGCAGCTTTCCACCCAGAAGTGGCGCCTGATGTACGGCTCCGAGCCCTGCACTATGG
CCGGGAGTGTGCCAATGGTTACCTGGAACTGCTGGACCACGTGCTGCTGACCCTTCAGAAGCCAAACCCA
GACCTGAAGCAGCAGCTAACTGGACACTCAAAGCGGGTTGCTGGCTCTGTGACTGAGCTCATCCAGGCTG
CTGAAGCCATGAAAGGAACAGAGTGGGTGGACCCAGAGGACCCTACTGTCATTGCTGAGAATGAGCTCTT
GGGAGCCGCAGCCGCCATCGAGGCTGCAGCCAAGAAGCTGGAGCAGCTGAAGCCCAGGGCCAAACCCAAG
GAGGCGGATGAGTCCTTGAACTTTGAGGAACAATAAGAATTCAGATCCGCCCCTCTCCCTCCCCCCCCCC
TAACGTTACTGGCCGAAGCCGCTTGGAATAAGGCCGGTGTGCGTTTGTCTATATGTTATTTTCCACCATA
TTGCCGTCTTTTGGCAATGTGAGGGCCCGGAAACCTGGCCCTGTCTTCTTGACGAGCATTCCTAGGGGTC
TTTCCCCTCTCGCCAAAGGAATGCAAGGTCTGTTGAATGTCGTGAAGGAAGCAGTTCCTCTGGTAGCTTC
TTGAAGACAAACAACGTCTGTAGCGACCCTTTGCAGGCAGCGGAACCCCCCACCTGGCGACAGGTGCCTC
TGCGGCCAAAAGCCACGTGTATAAGATACACCTGCAAAGGCGGCACAACCCCAGTGCCACGTTGTGAGTT
GGATAGTTGTGGAAAGAGTCAAATGGCTCTCCTCAAGCGTATTCAACAAGGGGCTGAAGGATGCCCAGAA
GGTACCCCATTGTATGGGATCTGATCTGGGGCCTCGGTACACATGCTTTACATGTGTTTAGTCGAGGTTA
AAAAAACGTCTAGGCCCCCCGAACCACGGGGACGTGGTTTTCCTTTGAAAAACACGATGATAATATGGCC
ACAACCATGGTGAGCAAGGGCGAGGAGCTGTTCACCGGGGTGGTGCCCATCCTGGTCGAGCTGGACGGCG
ACGTAAACGGCCACAAGTTCAGCGTGAGGGGCGAGGGCGAGGGCGATGCCACCAACGGCAAGCTGACCCT
GAAGTTCATCTGCACCACCGGCAAGCTGCCCGTGCCCTGGCCCACCCTCGTGACCACCCTGAGCCACGGC
GTGCAGTGCTTCGCCCGCTACCCCGACCACATGAAGCAGCACGACTTCTTCAAGTCCGCCATGCCCGAAG
GCTACGTCCAGGAGCGCACCATCTTCTTCAAGGACGACGGCACCTACAAGACCCGCGCCGAGGTGAAGTT
CGAGGGCGACACCCTGGTGAACCGCATCGAGCTGAAGGGCGTCGACTTCAAGGAGGACGGCAACATCCTG
GGGCACAAGCTGGAGTACAACTTCAACAGCCACAACATCTATATCATGGCCGTCAAGCAGAAGAACGGCA
TCAAGGTGAACTTCAAGATCCGCCACAACGTGGAGGACGGCAGCGTGCAGCTCGCCGACCACTACCAGCA
GAACACCCCCATCGGCGACGGCCCCGTGCTGCTGCCCGACAGCCACTACCTGAGCACCCAGTCCGTGCTG
AGCAAAGACCCCAACGAGAAGCGCGATCACATGGTCCTGCTGGAGTTCCGCACCGCCGCCGGGATCACTC
TCGGCATGGACGAGCTGTACAAGTAAACCGGTGCTCGAGGTACCGATGAATAGCTAAGGTAGAGGCCGCA
GGTAAGTATCAAGGTTACAAGACAGGTTTAAGGAGACCAATAGAAACTGGGCTTGTCGAGACAGAGAAGA
CTCTTGCGTTTCTGATAGGCACCTATTGGTCTTACTGACATCCACTTTGCCTTTCTCTCCACAGGTGTCG
ACAATCAACCTCTGGATTACAAAATTTGTGAAAGATTGACTGGTATTCTTAACTATGTTGCTCCTTTTAC
GCTATGTGGATACGCTGCTTTAATGCCTTTGTATCATGCTATTGCTTCCCGTATGGCTTTCATTTTCTCC
TCCTTGTATAAATCCTGGTTGCTGTCTCTTTATGAGGAGTTGTGGCCCGTTGTCAGGCAACGTGGCGTGG
TGTGCACTGTGTTTGCTGACGCAACCCCCACTGGTTGGGGCATTGCCACCACCTGTCAGCTCCTTTCCGG
GACTTTCGCTTTCCCCCTCCCTATTGCCACGGCGGAACTCATCGCCGCCTGCCTTGCCCGCTGCTGGACA
GGGGCTCGGCTGTTGGGCACTGACAATTCCGTGGTGTTGTCGGGGAAGCTGACGTCCTTTCCATGGCTGC
TCGCCTGTGTTGCCACCTGGATTCTGCGCGGGACGTCCTTCTGCTACGTCCCTTCGGCCCTCAATCCAGC
GGACCTTCCTTCCCGCGGCCTGCTGCCGGCTCTGCGGCCTCTTCCGCGTCTTCGCCTTCGCCCTCAGACG
AGTCGGATCTCCCTTTGGGCCGCCTCCCCGCCTGGAATTCGAGCTCGGTACGATCAGCCTCGACTGTGCC
TTCTAGTTGCCAGCCATCTGTTGTTTGCCCCTCCCCCGTGCCTTCCTTGACCCTGGAAGGTGCCACTCCC
ACTGTCCTTTCCTAATAAAATGAGGAAATTGCATCGCATTGTCTGAGTAGGTGTCATTCTATTCTGGGGG
GTGGGGTGGGGCAGGACAGCAAGGGGGAGGATTGGGAAGACAATAGCCCAGCTTTTGTTCCCTTTAGTGA
GGGTTAATTGCGCGCTTGGCGTAATCATGGTCATAGCTGTTTCCTGTGTGAAATTGTTATCCGCTAATTC
ACTCCTCAGGTGCAGGCTGCCTATCAGAAGGTGGTGGCTGGTGTGGCCAATGCCCTGGCTCACAAATACC
ACTGAGATCTTTTTCCCTCTGCCAAAAATTATGGGGACATCATGAAGCCCCTTGAGCATCTGACTTCTGG
CTAATAAAGGAAATTTATTTTCATTGCAATAGTGTGTTGGAATTTTTTGTGTCTCTCACTCGGAAGGACA
TATGGGAGGGCAAATCATTTAAAACATCAGAATGAGTATTTGGTTTAGAGTTTGGCAACATATGCCCATA
TGCTGGCTGCCATGAACAAAGGTTGGCTATAAAGAGGTCATCAGTATATGAAACAGCCCCCTGCTGTCCA
TTCCTTATTCCATAGAAAAGCCTTGACTTGAGGTTAGATTTTTTTTATATTTTGTTTTGTGTTATTTTTT
TCTTTAACATCCCTAAAATTTTCCTTACATGTTTTACTAGCCAGATTTTTCCTCCTCTCCTGACTACTCC
CAGTCATAGCTGTCCCTCTTCTCTTATGGAGATCGGCCGGCCGCCGGCGTCGACGCGCGCGGCCGCGGCG
CGCCGTTGCTGGCGTTTTTCCATAGGCTCCGCCCCCCTGACGAGCATCACAAAAATCGACGCTCAAGTCA
GAGGTGGCGAAACCCGACAGGACTATAAAGATACCAGGCGTTTCCCCCTGGAAGCTCCCTCGTGCGCTCT
CCTGTTCCGACCCTGCCGCTTACCGGATACCTGTCCGCCTTTCTCCCTTCGGGAAGCGTGGCGCTTTCTC
ATAGCTCACGCTGTAGGTATCTCAGTTCGGTGTAGGTCGTTCGCTCCAAGCTGGGCTGTGTGCACGAACC
CCCCGTTCAGCCCGACCGCTGCGCCTTATCCGGTAACTATCGTCTTGAGTCCAACCCGGTAAGACACGAC
TTATCGCCACTGGCAGCAGCCACTGGTAACAGGATTAGCAGAGCGAGGTATGTAGGCGGTGCTACAGAGT
TCTTGAAGTGGTGGCCTAACTACGGCTACACTAGAAGAACAGTATTTGGTATCTGCGCTCTGCTGAAGCC
AGTTACCTTCGGAAAAAGAGTTGGTAGCTCTTGATCCGGCAAACAAACCACCGCTGGTAGCGGTGGTTTT
TTTGTTTGCAAGCAGCAGATTACGCGCAGAAAAAAAGGATCTCAAGAAGATCCTTTGATCTTTTCTACGG
GGTCTGACGCTCAGTGGAACGAAAACTCACGTTAAGGGATTTTGGTCATGAGATTATCAAAAAGGATCTT
CACCTAGATCCTTTTAAATTAAAAATGAAGTTTTAAATCAATCTAAAGTATATATGAGTAAACTTGGTCT
GACAGTTACCAATGCTTAATCAGTGAGGCACCTATCTCAGCGATCTGTCTATTTCGTTCATCCATAGTTG
CCTGACTCCCCGTCGTGTAGATAACTACGATACGGGAGGGCTTACCATCTGGCCCCAGTGCTGCAATGAT
ACCGCGAGACCCACGCTCACCGGCTCCAGATTTATCAGCAATAAACCAGCCAGCCGGAAGGGCCGAGCGC
AGAAGTGGTCCTGCAACTTTATCCGCCTCCATCCAGTCTATTAATTGTTGCCGGGAAGCTAGAGTAAGTA
GTTCGCCAGTTAATAGTTTGCGCAACGTTGTTGCCATTGCTACAGGCATCGTGGTGTCACGCTCGTCGTT
TGGTATGGCTTCATTCAGCTCCGGTTCCCAACGATCAAGGCGAGTTACATGATCCCCCATGTTGTGCAAA
AAAGCGGTTAGCTCCTTCGGTCCTCCGATCGTTGTCAGAAGTAAGTTGGCCGCAGTGTTATCACTCATGG
TTATGGCAGCACTGCATAATTCTCTTACTGTCATGCCATCCGTAAGATGCTTTTCTGTGACTGGTGAGTA
CTCAACCAAGTCATTCTGAGAATAGTGTATGCGGCGACCGAGTTGCTCTTGCCCGGCGTCAATACGGGAT
AATACCGCGCCACATAGCAGAACTTTAAAAGTGCTCATCATTGGAAAACGTTCTTCGGGGCGAAAACTCT
CAAGGATCTTACCGCTGTTGAGATCCAGTTCGATGTAACCCACTCGTGCACCCAACTGATCTTCAGCATC
TTTTACTTTCACCAGCGTTTCTGGGTGAGCAAAAACAGGAAGGCAAAATGCCGCAAAAAAGGGAATAAGG
GCGACACGGAAATGTTGAATACTCATACTCTTCCTTTTTCAATATTATTGAAGCATTTATCAGGGTTATT
GTCTCATGAGCGGATACATATTTGAATGTATTTAGAAAAATAAACAAATAGGGGTTCCGCGCACATTTCC
CCGAAAAGTGCCACCTGACGTCTAAGAAACCATTATTATCATGACATTAACCTATAAAAATAGGCGTATC
ACGAGGCCCTTTCGTCTACGCGCGCGCCGGCGGCGCGCCGTCGACGGCCGGCCGCGGCCGC
